>Addgene plasmid #220133 | pET-dCas9-FCPF | addgene full sequence | sequence record 439249 | Addgene NGS Result
TATGTTGGTCCATTGGCGCGTGGCAATAGTCGTTTTGCATGGATGACTCGGAAGTCTGAAGAAACAATTA
CCCCATGGAATTTTGAAGAAGTTGTCGATAAAGGTGCTTCAGCTCAATCATTTATTGAACGCATGACAAA
CTTTGATAAAAATCTTCCAAATGAAAAAGTACTACCAAAACATAGTTTGCTTTATGAGTATTTTACGGTT
TATAACGAATTGACAAAGGTCAAATATGTTACTGAAGGAATGCGAAAACCAGCATTTCTTTCAGGTGAAC
AGAAGAAAGCCATTGTTGATTTACTCTTCAAAACAAATCGAAAAGTAACCGTTAAGCAATTAAAAGAAGA
TTATTTCAAAAAAATAGAATGTTTTGATAGTGTTGAAATTTCAGGAGTTGAAGATAGATTTAATGCTTCA
TTAGGTACCTACCATGATTTGCTAAAAATTATTAAAGATAAAGATTTTTTGGATAATGAAGAAAATGAAG
ATATCTTAGAGGATATTGTTTTAACATTGACCTTATTTGAAGATAGGGAGATGATTGAGGAAAGACTTAA
AACATATGCTCACCTCTTTGATGATAAGGTGATGAAACAGCTTAAACGTCGCCGTTATACTGGTTGGGGA
CGTTTGTCTCGAAAATTGATTAATGGTATTAGGGATAAGCAATCTGGCAAAACAATATTAGATTTTTTGA
AATCAGATGGTTTTGCCAATCGCAATTTTATGCAGCTGATCCATGATGATAGTTTGACATTTAAAGAAGA
CATTCAAAAAGCACAAGTGTCTGGACAAGGCGATAGTTTACATGAACATATTGCAAATTTAGCTGGTAGC
CCTGCTATTAAAAAAGGTATTTTACAGACTGTAAAAGTTGTTGATGAATTGGTCAAAGTAATGGGGCGGC
ATAAGCCAGAAAATATCGTTATTGAAATGGCACGTGAAAATCAGACAACTCAAAAGGGCCAGAAAAATTC
GCGAGAGCGTATGAAACGAATCGAAGAAGGTATCAAAGAATTAGGAAGTCAGATTCTTAAAGAGCATCCT
GTTGAAAATACTCAATTGCAAAATGAAAAGCTCTATCTCTATTATCTCCAAAATGGAAGAGACATGTATG
TGGACCAAGAATTAGATATTAATCGTTTAAGTGATTATGATGTCGATGCCATTGTTCCACAAAGTTTCCT
TAAAGACGATTCAATAGACAATAAGGTCTTAACGCGTTCTGATAAAAATCGTGGTAAATCGGATAACGTT
CCAAGTGAAGAAGTAGTCAAAAAGATGAAAAACTATTGGAGACAACTTCTAAACGCCAAGTTAATCACTC
AACGTAAGTTTGATAATTTAACGAAAGCTGAACGTGGAGGTTTGAGTGAACTTGATAAAGCTGGTTTTAT
CAAACGCCAATTGGTTGAAACTCGCCAAATCACTAAGCATGTGGCACAAATTTTGGATAGTCGCATGAAT
ACTAAATACGATGAAAATGATAAACTTATTCGAGAGGTTAAAGTGATTACCTTAAAATCTAAATTAGTTT
CTGACTTCCGAAAAGATTTCCAATTCTATAAAGTACGTGAGATTAACAATTACCATCATGCCCATGATGC
GTATCTAAATGCCGTCGTTGGAACTGCTTTGATTAAGAAATATCCAAAACTTGAATCGGAGTTTGTCTAT
GGTGATTATAAAGTTTATGATGTTCGTAAAATGATTGCTAAGTCTGAGCAAGAAATAGGCAAAGCAACCG
CAAAATATTTCTTTTACTCTAATATCATGAACTTCTTCAAAACAGAAATTACACTTGCAAATGGAGAGAT
TCGCAAACGCCCTCTAATCGAAACTAATGGGGAAACTGGAGAAATTGTCTGGGATAAAGGGCGAGATTTT
GCCACAGTGCGCAAAGTATTGTCCATGCCCCAAGTCAATATTGTCAAGAAAACAGAAGTACAGACAGGCG
GATTCTCCAAGGAGTCAATTTTACCAAAAAGAAATTCGGACAAGCTTATTGCTCGTAAAAAAGACTGGGA
TCCAAAAAAATATGGTGGTTTTGATAGTCCAACGGTAGCTTATTCAGTCCTAGTGGTTGCTAAGGTGGAA
AAAGGGAAATCGAAGAAGTTAAAATCCGTTAAAGAGTTACTAGGGATCACAATTATGGAAAGAAGTTCCT
TTGAAAAAAATCCGATTGACTTTTTAGAAGCTAAAGGATATAAGGAAGTTAAAAAAGACTTAATCATTAA
ACTACCTAAATATAGTCTTTTTGAGTTAGAAAACGGTCGTAAACGGATGCTGGCTAGTGCCGGAGAATTA
CAAAAAGGAAATGAGCTGGCTCTGCCAAGCAAATATGTGAATTTTTTATATTTAGCTAGTCATTATGAAA
AGTTGAAGGGTAGTCCAGAAGATAACGAACAAAAACAATTGTTTGTGGAGCAGCATAAGCATTATTTAGA
TGAGATTATTGAGCAAATCAGTGAATTTTCTAAGCGTGTTATTTTAGCAGATGCCAATTTAGATAAAGTT
CTTAGTGCATATAACAAACATAGAGACAAACCAATACGTGAACAAGCAGAAAATATTATTCATTTATTTA
CGTTGACGAATCTTGGAGCTCCCGCTGCTTTTAAATATTTTGATACAACAATTGATCGTAAACGATATAC
GTCTACAAAAGAAGTTTTAGATGCCACTCTTATCCATCAATCCATCACTGGTCTTTATGAAACACGCATT
GATTTGAGTCAGCTAGGAGGTGACCCCAAGAAGAAGAGGAAGGTGTTCTGCCCATTCATGGATAAGCATC
ACCACCACCATCACTAATGATAATTTGAACGCCAGCACATGGACTCGTCTACTAGCGCAGCTTAATTAAC
CTAGGCTGCTGCCACCGCTGAGCAATAACTAGCATAACCCCTTGGGGCCTCTAAACGGGTCTTGAGGGGT
TTTTTGCTGAAAGGAGGAACTATATCCGGATTGGCGAATGGG
[124 nt withheld, positions 2983-3106]
C
[91 nt withheld, positions 3108-3198]
A
[49 nt withheld, positions 3200-3248]
CCTTTGACGTTGGAGTCCACGTTCTTT
[37 nt withheld, positions 3276-3312]
ACCCTATCTCGGTCTATTCTTTTGATTTATAAGGGATTTTGCCGATTTCGGCCTATTGGTTAAAAAATGA
GCTGATTTAACAAAAATTTAACGCGAATTTTAACAAAATATTAACGTTTACAATTTCTGGCGGCACGATG
GCATGAGATTATCAAAAAGGATCTTCACCTAGATCCTTTTAAATTAAAAATGAAGTTTTAAATCAATCTA
AAGTATATATGAGTAAACTTGGTCTGACAGTTACCAATGCTTAATCAGTGAGGCACCTATCTCAGCGATC
TGTCTATTTCGTTCATCCATAGTTGCCTGACTCCCCGTCGTGTAGATAACTACGATACGGGAGGGCTTAC
CATCTGGCCCCAGTGCTGCAATGATACCGCGAGACCCACGCTCACCGGCTCCAGATTTATCAGCAATAAA
CCAGCCAGCCGGAAGGGCCGAGCGCAGAAGTGGTCCTGCAACTTTATCCGCCTCCATCCAGTCTATTAAT
TGTTGCCGGGAAGCTAGAGTAAGTAGTTCGCCAGTTAATAGTTTGCGCAACGTTGTTGCCATTGCTACAG
GCATCGTGGTGTCACGCTCGTCGTTTGGTATGGCTTCATTCAGCTCCGGTTCCCAACGATCAAGGCGAGT
TACATGATCCCCCATGTTGTGCAAAAAAGCGGTTAGCTCCTTCGGTCCTCCGATCGTTGTCAGAAGTAAG
TTGGCCGCAGTGTTATCACTCATGGTTATGGCAGCACTGCATAATTCTCTTACTGTCATGCCATCCGTAA
GATGCTTTTCTGTGACTGGTGAGTACTCAACCAAGTCATTCTGAGAATAGTGTATGCGGCGACCGAGTTG
CTCTTGCCCGGCGTCAATACGGGATAATACCGCGCCACATAGCAGAACTTTAAAAGTGCTCATCATTGGA
AAACGTTCTTCGGGGCGAAAACTCTCAAGGATCTTACCGCTGTTGAGATCCAGTTCGATGTAACCCACTC
GTGCACCCAACTGATCTTCAGCATCTTTTACTTTCACCAGCGTTTCTGGGTGAGCAAAAACAGGAAGGCA
AAATGCCGCAAAAAAGGGAATAAGGGCGACACGGAAATGTTGAATACTCATACTCTTCCTTTTTCAATCA
TGATTGAAGCATTTATCAGGGTTATTGTCTCATGAGCGGATACATATTTGAATGTATTTAGAAAAATAAA
CAAATAGGTCATGACCAAAATCCCTTAACGTGAGTTTTCGTTCCACTGAGCGTCAGACCCCGTAGAAAAG
ATCAAAGGATCTTCTTGAGATCCTTTTTTTCTGCGCGTAATCTGCTGCTTGCAAACAAAAAAACCACCGC
TACCAGCGGTGGTTTGTTTGCCGGATCAAGAGCTACCAACTCTTTTTCCGAAGGTAACTGGCTTCAGCAG
AGCGCAGATACCAAATACTGTCCTTCTAGTGTAGCCGTAGTTAGGCCACCACTTCAAGAACTCTGTAGCA
CCGCCTACATACCTCGCTCTGCTAATCCTGTTACCAGTGGCTGCTGCCAGTGGCGATAAGTCGTGTCTTA
CCGGGTTGGACTCAAGACGATAGTTACCGGATAAGGCGCAGCGGTCGGGCTGAACGGGGGGTTCGTGCAC
ACAGCCCAGCTTGGAGCGAACGACCTACACCGAACTGAGATACCTACAGCGTGAGCTATGAGAAAGCGCC
ACGCTTCCCGAAGGGAGAAAGGCGGACAGGTATCCGGTAAGCGGCAGGGTCGGAACAGGAGAGCGCACGA
GGGAGCTCCCAGGGGGAAACGCCTGGTATCTTTATAGTCCTGTCGGGTTTCGCCACCTCTGACTTGAGCG
TCGATTTTTGTGATGCTCGTCAGGGGGGCGGAGCCTATGGAAAAACGCCAGCAACGCGGCCTTTTTACGG
TTCCTGGCCTTTTGCTGGCCTTTTGCTCACATGTTCTTTCCTGCGTTATCCCCTGATTCTGTGGATAACC
GTATTACCGCCTTTGAGTGAGCTGATACCGCTCGCCGCAGCCGAACGACCGAGCGCAGCGAGTCAGTGAG
CGAGGAAGCGGAAGAGCGCCTGATGCGGTATTTTCTCCTTACGCATCTGTGCGGTATTTCACACCGCAAT
GGTGCACTCTCAGTACAATCTGCTCTGATGCCGCATAGTTAAGCCAGTATACACTCCGCTATCGCTACGT
GACTGGGTCATGGCTGCGCCCCGACACCCGCCAACACCCGCTGACGCGCCCTGACGGGCTTGTCTGCTCC
CGGCATCCGCTTACAGACAAGCTGTGACCGTCTCCGGGAGCTGCATGTGTCAGAGGTTTTCACCGTCATC
ACCGAAACGCGCGAGGCAGCTGCGGTAAAGCTCATCAGCGTGGTCGTGAAGCGATTCACAGATGTCTGCC
TGTTCATCCGCGTCCAGCTCGTTGAGTTTCTCCAGAAGCGTTAATGTCTGGCTTCTGATAAAGCGGGCCA
TGTTAAGGGCGGTTTTTTCCTGTTTGGTCACTGATGCCTCCGTGTAAGGGGGATTTCTGTTCATGGGGGT
AATGATACCGATGAAACGAGAGAGGATGCTCACGATACGGGTTACTGATGATGAACATGCCCGGTTACTG
GAACGTTGTGAGGGTAAACAACTGGCGGTATGGATGCGGCGGGACCAGAGAAAAATCACTCAGGGTCAAT
GCCAGCGCTTCGTTAATACAGATGTAGGTGTTCCACAGGGTAGCCAGCAGCATCCTGCGATGCAGATCCG
GAACATAATGGTGCAGGGCGCTGACTTCCGCGTTTCCAGACTTTACGAAACACGGAAACCGAAGACCATT
CATGTTGTTGCTCAGGTCGCAGACGTTTTGCAGCAGCAGTCGCTTCACGTTCGCTCGCGTATCGGTGATT
CATTCTGCTAACCAGTAAGGCAACCCCGCCAGCCTAGCCGGGTCCTCAACGACAGGAGCACGATCATGCT
AGTCATGCCCCGCGCCCACCGGAAGGAGCTGACTGGGTTGAAGGCTCTCAAGGGCATCGGTCGAGATCCC
GGTGCCTAATGAGTGAGCTAACTTACATTAATTGCGTTGCGCTCACTGCCCGCTTTCCAGTCGGGAAACC
TGTCGTGCCAGCTGCATTAATGAATCGGCCAACGCGCGGGGAGAGGCGGTTTGCGTATTGGGCGCCAGGG
TGGTTTTTCTTTTCACCAGTGAGACGGGCAACAGCTGATTGCCCTTCACCGCCTGGCCCTGAGAGAGTTG
CAGCAAGCGGTCCACGCTGGTTTGCCCCAGCAGGCGAAAATCCTGTTTGATGGTGGTTAACGGCGGGATA
TAACATGAGCTGTCTTCGGTATCGTCGTATCCCACTACCGAGATGTCCGCACCAACGCGCAGCCCGGACT
CGGTAATGGCGCGCATTGCGCCCAGCGCCATCTGATCGTTGGCAACCAGCATCGCAGTGGGAACGATGCC
CTCATTCAGCATTTGCATGGTTTGTTGAAAACCGGACATGGCACTCCAGTCGCCTTCCCGTTCCGCTATC
GGCTGAATTTGATTGCGAGTGAGATATTTATGCCAGCCAGCCAGACGCAGACGCGCCGAGACAGAACTTA
ATGGGCCCGCTAACAGCGCGATTTGCTGGTGACCCAATGCGACCAGATGCTCCACGCCCAGTCGCGTACC
GTCTTCATGGGAGAAAATAATACTGTTGATGGGTGTCTGGTCAGAGACATCAAGAAATAACGCCGGAACA
TTAGTGCAGGCAGCTTCCACAGCAATGGCATCCTGGTCATCCAGCGGATAGTTAATGATCAGCCCACTGA
CGCGTTGCGCGAGAAGATTGTGCACCGCCGCTTTACAGGCTTCGACGCCGCTTCGTTCTACCATCGACAC
CACCACGCTGGCACCCAGTTGATCGGCGCGAGATTTAATCGCCGCGACAATTTGCGACGGCGCGTGCAGG
GCCAGACTGGAGGTGGCAACGCCAATCAGCAACGACTGTTTGCCCGCCAGTTGTTGTGCCACGCGGTTGG
GAATGTAATTCAGCTCCGCCATCGCCGCTTCCACTTTTTCCCGCGTTTTCGCAGAAACGTGGCTGGCCTG
GTTCACCACGCGGGAAACGGTCTGATAAGAGACACCGGCATACTCTGCGACATCGTATAACGTTACTGGT
TTCACATTCACCACCCTGAATTGACTCTCTTCCGGGCGCTATCATGCCATACCGCGAAAGGTTTTGCGCC
ATTCGATGGTGTCCGGGATCTCGACGCTCTCCCTTATGCGACTCCTGCATTAGGAAGCAGCCCAGTAGTA
GGTTGAGGCCGTTGAGCACCGCCGCCGCAAGGAATGGTGCATGCAAGGAGATGGCGCCCAACAGTCCCCC
GGCCACGGGGCCTGCCACCATACCCACGCCGAAACAAGCGCTCATGAGCCCGAAGTGGCGAGCCCGATCT
TCCCCATCGGTGATGTCGGCGATATAGGCGCCAGCAACCGCACCTGTGGCGCCGGTGATGCCGGCCACGA
TGCGTCCGGCGTAGAGGATCGAGATCGATCTCGATCCCGCGAAATTAATACGACTCACTATAGGGGAATT
GTGAGCGGATAACAATTCCCCTCTAGAAATAATTTTGTTTAACTTTAAGAAGGAGATATACCATGGATAA
GAAATACTCAATAGGCTTAGCCATCGGCACAAATAGCGTCGGATGGGCGGTGATCACTGATGAATATAAG
GTTCCGTCTAAAAAGTTCAAGGTTCTGGGAAATACAGACCGCCACAGTATCAAAAAAAATCTTATAGGGG
CTCTTTTATTTGACAGTGGAGAGACAGCGGAAGCGACTCGTCTCAAACGGACAGCTCGTAGAAGGTATAC
ACGTCGGAAGAATCGTATTTGTTATCTACAGGAGATTTTTTCAAATGAGATGGCGAAAGTAGATGATAGT
TTCTTTCATCGACTTGAAGAGTCTTTTTTGGTGGAAGAAGACAAGAAGCATGAACGTCATCCTATTTTTG
GAAATATAGTAGATGAAGTTGCTTATCATGAGAAATATCCAACTATCTATCATCTGCGAAAAAAATTGGT
AGATTCTACTGATAAAGCGGATTTGCGCTTAATCTATTTGGCCTTAGCGCATATGATTAAGTTTCGTGGT
CATTTTTTGATTGAGGGAGATTTAAATCCTGATAATAGTGATGTGGACAAACTATTTATCCAGTTGGTAC
AAACCTACAATCAATTATTTGAAGAAAACCCTATTAACGCAAGTGGAGTAGATGCTAAAGCGATTCTTTC
TGCACGATTGAGTAAATCAAGACGATTAGAAAATCTCATTGCTCAGCTCCCCGGTGAGAAGAAAAATGGC
TTATTTGGGAATCTCATTGCTTTGTCATTGGGTTTGACCCCTAATTTTAAATCAAATTTTGATTTGGCAG
AAGATGCTAAATTACAGCTTTCAAAAGATACTTACGATGATGATTTAGATAATTTATTGGCGCAAATTGG
AGATCAATATGCTGATTTGTTTTTGGCAGCTAAGAATTTATCAGATGCTATTTTACTTTCAGATATCCTA
AGAGTAAATACTGAAATAACTAAGGCTCCCCTATCAGCTTCAATGATTAAACGCTACGATGAACATCATC
AAGACTTGACTCTTTTAAAAGCTTTAGTTCGACAACAACTTCCAGAAAAGTATAAAGAAATCTTTTTTGA
TCAATCAAAAAACGGATATGCAGGTTATATTGATGGGGGAGCTAGCCAAGAAGAATTTTATAAATTTATC
AAACCAATTTTAGAAAAAATGGATGGTACTGAGGAATTATTGGTGAAACTAAATCGTGAAGATTTGCTGC
GCAAGCAACGGACCTTTGACAACGGCTCTATTCCCCATCAAATTCACTTGGGTGAGCTGCATGCTATTTT
GAGAAGACAAGAAGACTTTTATCCATTTTTAAAAGACAATCGTGAGAAGATTGAAAAAATCTTGACTTTT
CGAATTCCTTAT
Features (pLannotate 1.2.2; 19 found; start..end, strand, type, name):
   2822..2844    +  CDS            S-Tag (fragment): affinity and epitope tag derived from pancreatic ribonuclease A
   2874..2891    +  CDS            SET1 (fragment): solubility-enhancement tag derived from T7 phage gene 10B
   2899..2946    +  terminator     T7 terminator: transcription terminator for bacteriophage T7 RNA polymerase
   2983..3438    +  rep_origin     f1 ori (sequence partly withheld): f1 bacteriophage origin of replication; arrow indicates direction of (+) strand synthesis
   3553..4413    -  CDS            AmpR: β-lactamase; bla; confers resistance to ampicillin, carbenicillin, and related antibiotics
   4414..4506    -  promoter       AmpR promoter: bla
   4587..5175    +  rep_origin     ori: high-copy-number ColE1/pMB1/pBR322/pUC origin of replication
   5361..5500    -  misc_feature   bom: basis of mobility region from pBR322
   5602..5793    -  CDS            rop: Rop protein, which maintains plasmids at low copy number; rop
   5810..6190    +  CDS            YPB1_ECOLX: Protein predicted: Swiss-Prot protein existence level 4. From Escherichia coli.
   6252..6316    -  CDS            TcR (fragment): tetracycline efflux protein; tet; confers resistance to tetracycline
   6331..6352    -  protein_bind   CAP binding site: CAP binding activates transcription in the presence of cAMP. E. coli catabolite activator protein
   6365..7447    -  CDS            lacI: lac repressor; lacI; The lac repressor binds to the lac operator to inhibit transcription in E. coli. This inhibition can be relieved by adding lactose or isopropyl-β-D-thiogalactopyranoside (IPTG).
   7448..7525    -  promoter       lacI promoter: lacI
   7533..7812    -  CDS            TcR (fragment): tetracycline efflux protein; tet; confers resistance to tetracycline
   7838..7856    +  promoter       T7 promoter: promoter for bacteriophage T7 RNA polymerase
   7857..7881    +  protein_bind   lac operator: The lac repressor binds to the lac operator to inhibit transcription in E. coli. This inhibition can be relieved by adding lactose or isopropyl-β-D-thiogalactopyranoside (IPTG). lac repressor encoded by lacI
   7896..7918    +  RBS            RBS: efficient ribosome binding site from bacteriophage T7 gene 10 (Olins and Rangwala, 1989)
   7925..2754    +  CDS            dCas9 (across the origin): catalytically dead mutant of the Cas9 endonuclease from the Streptococcus pyogenes Type II CRISPR/Cas system RNA-guided DNA-binding protein that lacks endonuclease activity due to the D10A mutation in the RuvC catalytic domain and the H840A mutation in the HNH catalytic domain
