[The description below was written by a language model from this plasmid's Addgene catalogue record and pLannotate feature annotations shown in this document.]
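Description:
pET-dCas9-FCPF is a bacterial expression plasmid built on a pET29-type backbone for producing recombinant, catalytically dead Streptococcus pyogenes Cas9 carrying a C-terminal FCPF peptide insertion in E. coli. The sequenced record is 9,274 nt. It carries a ColE1/pBR322-family origin together with the bom site and the rop gene, consistent with the catalogue's low-copy designation, plus an f1 origin. Selection is by ampicillin through the β-lactamase gene and its promoter. Short tetracycline-resistance fragments in the annotation are backbone remnants, not functional markers.

The expression cassette follows the standard pET layout: a T7 promoter immediately followed by a lac operator, the T7 gene 10 ribosome binding site, the dCas9 open reading frame, and a T7 terminator. A plasmid-borne lacI gene supplies repressor, so transcription depends on T7 RNA polymerase in the host and is relieved by IPTG. The dCas9 annotation (D10A and H840A, abolishing RuvC and HNH nuclease activity while retaining RNA-guided DNA binding) spans about 4.1 kb across the numbering origin, which is longer than the 3,424 bp insert size listed in the catalogue; the record does not explain this difference. The FCPF sequence and the C-terminal 6xHis tag named in the catalogue are not separately annotated in the feature table. Short S-Tag and SET1 fragment matches lie between the dCas9 coding sequence and the terminator. The insert was cloned between BamHI and AvrII sites, both retained.

The associated publication title describes a platform for chemically induced epigenome editing, suggesting that the purified dCas9-FCPF protein serves as the DNA-targeting component of that system. The record does not detail the role of the FCPF motif.
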