Addgene plasmid #220133: pET-dCas9-FCPF
Purpose: Expresses dCas9-FCPF in E.coli
Depositing lab: Xinlai Cheng. Depositing organization: Buchmann Institute for Molecular Life Sciences. Publication: Chem-CRISPR/dCas9FCPF: a platform for chemically induced epigenome editing. Altinbay M, Wang J, Chen J, Schafer D, Sprang M, Blagojevic B, Wolfl S, Andrade-Navarro MA, Dikic I, Knapp S, Cheng X. Nucleic Acids Res. 2024 Sep 24:gkae798. doi: 10.1093/nar/gkae798. PubMed 39315698.
Backbone
  Vector backbone: pET29
  Backbone size w/o insert (bp): 5049
  Vector type: Bacterial Expression
Growth in bacteria
  Bacterial resistance: Ampicillin, 100 μg/mL
  Growth temperature: 37°C
  Growth strain: NEB Stable
  Copy number: Low Copy
Gene/Insert
  Gene/Insert name: dCas9-FCPF
  Species: Synthetic; S. pyogenes
  Insert size (bp): 3424
  Mutation: FCPF sequence inserted on C-terminal
  GenBank ID: WP_010922251.1
  Entrez Gene: cas9 (a.k.a. SD90_RS03825, SD90_03830)
  Promoter: T7
  Tag / fusion protein: 6xHis (C terminal on backbone)
  Cloning method: Restriction Enzyme; 5′ cloning site BamHI (not destroyed); 3′ cloning site AvrII (not destroyed)
  Sequencing primers: 5′ T7 promoter
Terms and licenses: Academic/Nonprofit Terms; Industry Terms: Not Available to Industry
How to cite: pET-dCas9-FCPF was a gift from Xinlai Cheng (Addgene plasmid # 220133 ; http://n2t.net/addgene:220133 ; RRID:Addgene_220133)
